Addgene plasmid #1289: pGEX2T-GATA2
Depositing lab: Gokhan Hotamisligil. Publication: Function of GATA transcription factors in preadipocyte-adipocyte transition. Tong Q, Dalgin G, Xu H, Ting CN, Leiden JM, Hotamisligil GS. Science 2000 Oct 6;290(5489):134-8. 10.1126/science.290.5489.134 PubMed 11021798.
Backbone
  Vector backbone: pGEX-2T
  Backbone manufacturer: Amersham Biosciences
  Backbone size w/o insert (bp): 4900
  Vector type: Mammalian Expression
Growth in bacteria
  Bacterial resistance: Ampicillin, 100 μg/mL
  Growth temperature: 37°C
  Growth strain: DH5alpha
  Copy number: High Copy
Gene/Insert
  Gene/Insert name: GATA3
  Species: M. musculus (mouse)
  Tag / fusion protein: GST (N terminal on backbone)
  Cloning method: Restriction Enzyme; 5′ cloning site EcoRI (not destroyed); 3′ cloning site EcoRI (not destroyed)
  Sequencing primers: 5′ GGGCTGGCAAGCCACGTTTGGTG
Terms and licenses: Academic/Nonprofit Terms; Industry Terms: Not Available to Industry
How to cite: pGEX2T-GATA2 was a gift from Gokhan Hotamisligil (Addgene plasmid # 1289)
