[The description below was written by a language model from this plasmid's Addgene catalogue record.]
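Description:
pGEX2T-GATA2 is a GST-fusion expression plasmid built on the pGEX-2T backbone (about 4.9 kb without insert). The catalogue lists the vector type as mammalian expression, but pGEX-2T is a standard bacterial expression vector: in the pGEX series, an IPTG-inducible tac promoter normally drives glutathione S-transferase followed by a thrombin cleavage site and the cloning sites. This makes the mammalian label look like a catalogue inconsistency. No feature table is supplied, so none of these backbone elements can be confirmed for this particular clone. The plasmid is maintained in E. coli at high copy number under ampicillin selection.

The identity of the insert is ambiguous in the record. The plasmid name indicates GATA2, whereas the gene/insert field reads GATA3, of mouse origin, and nothing in the record resolves which GATA factor is actually present, so it should be checked by sequencing before use. The insert size is not stated. The fragment was cloned by restriction digestion into EcoRI at both the 5′ and 3′ ends, with both sites retained. Because the same enzyme was used at each end, the cloning was non-directional and the insert can be released again with EcoRI. The coding sequence sits downstream of the backbone-encoded GST, giving an N-terminally GST-tagged GATA protein.

Constructs of this type are generally used to produce recombinant fusion protein that can be purified on glutathione resin, for example for pull-down, protein interaction or DNA-binding assays. The record does not state a specific application, although the associated work concerns the role of GATA transcription factors in the transition from preadipocyte to adipocyte.
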