>Addgene plasmid #1289 | pGEX2T-GATA2 | addgene partial sequence | sequence record 16409 | 1289 with pGEX-5
ATGGATCTGGTTCGCGTGGATCCCCGAGGTGACTGCGGACCAGCCGCGCTGGGTGAGCCACCATCACCCC
GCGGTCCTCAACGGTCAGCACCCAGACACGCACCACCCGGGCCTCGGCCATTCGTACATGGAAGCTCAGT
ATCCGCTGACGGAAGAGGTGGACGTACTTTTTAACATCGATGGTCAAGGCAACCACGTCCCGTCCTACTA
CGGAAACTCCGTCAGGGCTACGGTGCAGAGGTATCCTCCGACCCACCACGGGAGCCAGGTATGCCGCCCG
CCTCTGCTGCACGGATCTCTGCCCTGGCTGGATGGCGGCAAAGCCCTGAGCAGCCACCACACCGCCTCGC
CCTGGAACCTCAGCCCCTTCTCCAAGACGTCCATCCACCACGGCTCTCCGGGGCCTCTGTCCGTTTACCC
TCCGGCTTCATCCTCTTCTCTGGCGGCCGGCCACTCCAGTCCTCATCTCTTCACCTTCCCGCCCACCCCG
CCGAAAGACGTCTCCCCAGACCCGTCGCTGTCCACCCCGGGATCCGCCGGGTCGGCCAGGCAAGATGAGA
AAGAGTGCCTCAAGTATCAGGTGCAGCTGCCAGATAGCATGAAGCTGGAGACGTCTCACTCTCGAGGCAG
CATGACCACCCTGGGTGGGGCCTCATCCTCAGCCCACCACCCCATTACCACCTATCCGCCCTATGTGCCC
GAGTACAGCTCTGGACTCTTCCCACCCAGCAGCCTGCTGGGAGGATCCCCTACCGGGTTCGGATGTAAGT
CGAGGCCCAAGGCACGATCCAGCACAGAAGGCAGGGAGTGTGTGAACTGC
